>Addgene plasmid #88461 | pDONR223-ZNF701 | depositor partial sequence | sequence record 172065 | insert
ATGGCTCTTCCTCAGGGTCTACTGACATTCAGGGATGTGGCCATAGAATTCTCTCAGGAGGAGTGGAAAT
GCCTGGACCCTGCTCAGAGGACTCTATACAGAGACGTGATGCTGGAGAATTATAGGAACCTGGTCTCCCT
GGATACCTCTTCCAAATGCATGATGAAGATGTTCTCATCAACAGGACAAGGCAATACAGAAGTGGTCCAC
ACAGGGACATTGCAAATACATGCAAGTCATCACATTGGAGATACTTGCTTCCAGGAAATTGAGAAAGATA
TTCATGACTTTGTGTTTCAGTGGCAAGAAAATGAAACAAATGGCCATGAAGCACTCATGACAAAAATCAA
AAAGTTGATGAGTAGTACAGAGCGACATGATCAAAGGCATGCTGGAAACAAACCTATTAAAAATGAGCTT
GGATCAAGCTTTCATTCGCATCTGCCTGAAGTGCACATATTTCACCCCGAAGGGAAAATTGGTAATCAAG
TTGAGAAGGCTATCAACGATGCTTTCTCAGTTTCAGCATCCCAACGAATTTCCTGTAGGCCAAAAACTCG
TATTTCTAATAAGTATAGGAATAATTTCCTCCAGTCTTCATTACTCACACAAAAACGGGAAGTACACACA
AGAGAAAAATCTTTCCAACGTAATGAGAGTGGCAAAGCCTTTAATGGTAGCTCACTCTTAAAAAAACATC
AGATAATCCATTTAGGAGACAAACAGTATAAATGTGATGTATGCGGCAAGGACTTTCATCAGAAGCGATA
CCTTGCATGCCATAGATGTCACACTGGTGAGAATCCTTACAAGTGTAATGAGTGTGGCAAGACATTCAGT
CACAATTCAGCCCTGTTAGTTCACAAGGCAATTCATACTGGAGAGAAACCTTACAAGTGTAATGAATGTG
GCAAGGTTTTTAATCAACAATCAAACCTTGCACGTCATCATAGAGTTCATACTGGAGAGAAACCTTACAA
ATGTGAAGAATGTGACAAAGTTTTCAGTCGCAAATCACACCTTGAAAGACATAGGAGAATTCACACTGGA
GAGAAACCATACAAATGTAAGGTTTGTGACAAGGCTTTCAGACGTGATTCACACCTGGCACAACATACTG
TAATTCACACTGGAGAGAAACCTTACAAGTGTAATGAGTGTGGCAAGACCTTCGTTCAAAATTCATCTCT
TGTAATGCATAAGGTCATTCATACTGGAGAGAAACGTTACAAGTGTAATGAATGTGGCAAGGTTTTTAAT
CACAAATCAAACCTTGCATGTCATCGTAGACTTCATACTGGAGAGAAACCTTACAAGTGTAATGAATGTG
GCAAGGTTTTTAATCGAAAATCAAACCTTGAACGTCATCATAGACTTCATACTGGAAAGAAATCTTAG
