[The description below was written by a language model from this plasmid's Addgene catalogue record.]
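Description:
pDONR223-ZNF701 is a Gateway donor-type (entry) clone built on the Invitrogen pDONR223 backbone, which the record lists at about 3 kb without insert. It is a bacterial cloning plasmid rather than an expression vector: it is maintained at high copy in E. coli and selected with spectinomycin. The record gives no feature table, so the origin of replication, the exact recombination sites flanking the insert and any other backbone elements are not itemised. No promoter for expression of the insert is stated, which is consistent with the usual role of such clones as promoterless ORF sources. M13 forward and reverse primer sites flank the insert for sequence verification.

The payload is the open reading frame of human ZNF701, a zinc finger family transcription factor, recorded as a 1398 bp insert introduced by Gateway cloning. The last nucleotide of the stop codon has been removed, so the ORF reads through into downstream sequence once it is moved into a destination vector. This allows C-terminal fusions to tags or reporters supplied by that vector.

The plasmid belongs to the Human TFome Collection, a comprehensive library of human transcription factors assembled for cell fate engineering, and is noted as part of the ORFeome-derived subset of that collection. Its typical use is as a source clone: the ZNF701 ORF is transferred by Gateway recombination into an expression vector of choice, for example to overexpress the factor individually or in pooled screens. No tags or reporters are recorded in the donor construct itself.
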