Addgene plasmid #88461: pDONR223-ZNF701
Purpose: Donor Vector containing ZNF701 transcription factor, part of the Human TFome Collection
Depositing lab: Marc Vidal. Depositing organization: Dana-Farber Cancer Institute. Publication: A comprehensive library of human transcription factors for cell fate engineering. Ng AHM, Khoshakhlagh P, Rojo Arias JE, Pasquini G, Wang K, Swiersy A, Shipman SL, Appleton E, Kiaee K, Kohman RE, Vernet A, Dysart M, Leeper K, Saylor W, Huang JY, Graveline A, Taipale J, Hill DE, Vidal M, Melero-Martin JM, Busskamp V, Church GM. Nat Biotechnol. 2021 Apr;39(4):510-519. doi: 10.1038/s41587-020-0742-6. Epub 2020 Nov 30. PubMed 33257861.
Backbone
  Vector backbone: pDONR223
  Backbone manufacturer: Invitrogen
  Backbone size w/o insert (bp): 3000
  Vector type: Gateway Donor Vector
Growth in bacteria
  Bacterial resistance: Spectinomycin, 50 μg/mL
  Growth temperature: 37°C
  Growth strain: DH5alpha
  Copy number: High Copy
Gene/Insert
  Gene/Insert name: ZNF701
  Species: H. sapiens (human)
  Insert size (bp): 1398
  Mutation: Last nucleotide of stop codon removed to allow for Gateway C-terminal fusions
  Entrez Gene: ZNF701
  Cloning method: Gateway Cloning
  Sequencing primers: 5′ M13F(-21); 3′ M13R
Terms and licenses: Academic/Nonprofit Terms; Industry Terms: Not Available to Industry
Depositor comments: Represents the ORFeome subset of the TFome
How to cite: pDONR223-ZNF701 was a gift from Marc Vidal (Addgene plasmid # 88461 ; http://n2t.net/addgene:88461 ; RRID:Addgene_88461)
